Addgene plasmid #91492: pHH0103_NCF1-2/2
Purpose: Protein expression and purification of human SH3 domain construct NCF1-2/2
Depositing lab: Sachdev Sidhu. Depositing organization: University of Toronto. Publication: Comprehensive Analysis of the Human SH3 Domain Family Reveals a Wide Variety of Non-canonical Specificities. Teyra J, Huang H, Jain S, Guan X, Dong A, Liu Y, Tempel W, Min J, Tong Y, Kim PM, Bader GD, Sidhu SS. Structure. 2017 Oct 3;25(10):1598-1610.e3. doi: 10.1016/j.str.2017.07.017. Epub 2017 Sep 7. PubMed 28890361.
Backbone
  Vector backbone: pHH0103
  Vector type: Bacterial Expression
Growth in bacteria
  Bacterial resistance: Ampicillin, 100 μg/mL
  Growth temperature: 37°C
  Growth strain: DH5alpha
  Copy number: Low Copy
Gene/Insert
  Gene/Insert name: NCF1-2/2
  Species: H. sapiens (human)
  Insert size (bp): 221
  Entrez Gene: NCF1 (a.k.a. CGD1, NCF1A, NOXO2, SH3PXD1A, p47phox)
  Cloning method: Restriction Enzyme; 5′ cloning site Sfi1 (unknown if destroyed); 3′ cloning site Not1 (unknown if destroyed)
Terms and licenses: Academic/Nonprofit Terms; Industry Terms: Not Available to Industry
How to cite: pHH0103_NCF1-2/2 was a gift from Sachdev Sidhu (Addgene plasmid # 91492 ; http://n2t.net/addgene:91492 ; RRID:Addgene_91492)
