[The description below was written by a language model from this plasmid's Addgene catalogue record and pLannotate feature annotations shown in this document.]
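Description:
pHH0103_NCF1-2/2 is a bacterial expression plasmid built on the pHH0103 backbone for producing and purifying a single SH3 domain from human NCF1 (p47phox, a cytosolic component needed to activate the phagocyte NADPH oxidase). The name suggests this is the second of the two SH3 domains in the protein, although the record does not spell this out. The sequenced plasmid is 6,912 nt. It is selected through the TEM beta-lactamase gene (bla, ampicillin resistance) under its own promoter and replicates from a ColE1/pBR322-type origin with an adjacent bom region. The catalogue lists it as low copy, although only fragments of rop are annotated, split by an f1 phage origin that would allow single-stranded DNA production.

Expression is driven by the strong hybrid tac promoter followed by a lac operator. A plasmid-borne lacI gene under the up-mutated lacIq promoter supplies abundant repressor, so transcription stays off until it is induced with IPTG. The open reading frame begins with a 6xHis tag, continues through Schistosoma japonicum glutathione S-transferase, and ends with the NCF1 fragment. The insert is listed as 221 bp and was cloned between SfiI and NotI sites. The resulting His-GST-SH3 fusion can be captured on either nickel or glutathione resin.

An fd terminator lies just downstream of the insert. It is followed by fragments of M13 gene III and remnants of the tetracycline resistance gene and promoter, which suggests the backbone derives from a phage-display phagemid. These remnants have no evident role in the stated use. The plasmid belongs to a set made for a family-wide analysis of human SH3 domain binding specificities.
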