Features (pLannotate 1.2.2; 21 found; start..end, strand, type, name):
     68..145     +  promoter       lacIq promoter: lacI (mutant); In the lacIq allele, a single base change in the promoter boosts expression of the lacI gene about 10-fold.
    146..1228    +  CDS            lacI: lac repressor; lacI; The lac repressor binds to the lac operator to inhibit transcription in E. coli. This inhibition can be relieved by adding lactose or isopropyl-β-D-thiogalactopyranoside (IPTG).
   1241..1262    +  protein_bind   CAP binding site: CAP binding activates transcription in the presence of cAMP. E. coli catabolite activator protein
   1281..1298    +  promoter       tet promoter (fragment): E. coli promoter for tetracycline efflux protein gene
   1471..1499    +  promoter       tac promoter: strong E. coli promoter; hybrid between the trp and lac UV5 promoters
   1507..1523    +  protein_bind   lac operator: The lac repressor binds to the lac operator to inhibit transcription in E. coli. This inhibition can be relieved by adding lactose or isopropyl-β-D-thiogalactopyranoside (IPTG). lac repressor encoded by lacI
   1608..1625    +  CDS            6xHis: 6xHis affinity tag
   1641..2294    +  CDS            GST26_SCHJA: Experimental evidence at protein level: Swiss-Prot protein existence level 1. GST isoenzymes appear to play a central role in the parasite detoxification system. Other functions are also suspected including a role in increasing the solubility of haematin in the parasite gut. From Schistosoma japonicum (Blood fluke).
   2394..2561    +  CDS            NCF1 (fragment): NCF1_HUMAN - Also known as NOXO2, SH3PXD1A. Experimental evidence at protein level: Swiss-Prot protein existence level 1. NCF2, NCF1, and a membrane bound cytochrome b558 are required for activation of the latent NADPH oxidase (necessary for superoxide production). From Homo sapiens (Human).
   2577..2624    +  terminator     fd terminator (sequence withheld): central terminator from bacteriophage fd (Otsuka and Kunisawa, 1982)
   2629..2841    +  CDS            M13 gene III (fragment) (sequence partly withheld): pIII; III; minor coat protein
   2856..3326    +  CDS            M13 gene III (fragment) (sequence partly withheld): pIII; III; minor coat protein
   3348..3418    +  CDS            TcR (fragment): tetracycline efflux protein; tet; confers resistance to tetracycline
   3660..4040    -  CDS            YPB1_ECOLX: Protein predicted: Swiss-Prot protein existence level 4. From Escherichia coli.
   4057..4208    +  CDS            rop (fragment): Rop protein, which maintains plasmids at low copy number; rop
   4244..4672    -  rep_origin     f1 ori (sequence partly withheld): f1 bacteriophage origin of replication; arrow indicates direction of (+) strand synthesis
   4681..4720    +  CDS            rop (fragment): Rop protein, which maintains plasmids at low copy number; rop
   4822..4962    +  misc_feature   bom: basis of mobility region from pBR322
   5148..5735    -  rep_origin     ori: high-copy-number ColE1/pMB1/pBR322/pUC origin of replication
   5909..6766    -  CDS            bla: BLAT_ECOLX - Experimental evidence at protein level: Swiss-Prot protein existence level 1. TEM-type are the most prevalent beta-lactamases in enterobacteria; they hydrolyze the beta-lactam bond in susceptible beta-lactam antibiotics, thus conferring resistance to penicillins and cephalosporins. TEM-3 and TEM-4 are capable of hydrolyzing cefotaxime and ceftazidime. TEM-5 is capable of hydrolyzing ceftazidime. TEM-6 is capable of hydrolyzing ceftazidime and aztreonam. TEM-8/CAZ-2, TEM- 16/CAZ-7 and TEM-24/CAZ-6 are markedly active against ceftazidime. IRT- 4 shows resistance to beta-lactamase in
   6767..6871    -  promoter       AmpR promoter: bla
>Addgene plasmid #91492 | pHH0103_NCF1-2/2 | addgene full sequence | sequence record 192384 | Addgene NGS Result
TTATTATCATGACATTAACCTATAAAAATAGGCGTATCACGAGGCCCTTTCGTCTTCAAGAATTCCCGAC
ACCATCGAATGGTGCAAAACCTTTCGCGGTATGGCATGATAGCGCCCGGAAGAGAGTCAATTCAGGGTGG
TGAATGTGAAACCAGTAACGTTATACGATGTCGCAGAGTATGCCGGTGTCTCTTATCAGACCGTTTCCCG
CGTGGTGAACCAGGCCAGCCACGTTTCTGCGAAAACGCGGGAAAAAGTGGAAGCGGCGATGGCGGAGCTG
AATTACATTCCCAACCGCGTGGCACAACAACTGGCGGGCAAACAGTCGTTGCTGATTGGCGTTGCCACCT
CCAGTCTGGCCCTGCACGCGCCGTCGCAAATTGTCGCGGCGATTAAATCTCGCGCCGATCAACTGGGTGC
CAGCGTGGTGGTGTCGATGGTAGAACGAAGCGGCGTCGAAGCCTGTAAAGCGGCGGTGCACAATCTTCTC
GCGCAACGCGTCAGTGGGCTGATCATTAACTATCCGCTGGATGACCAGGATGCCATTGCTGTGGAAGCTG
CCTGCACTAATGTTCCGGCGTTATTTCTTGATGTCTCTGACCAGACACCCATCAACAGTATTATTTTCTC
CCATGAAGACGGTACGCGACTGGGCGTGGAGCATCTGGTCGCATTGGGTCACCAGCAAATCGCGCTGTTA
GCGGGCCCATTAAGTTCTGTCTCGGCGCGTCTGCGTCTGGCTGGCTGGCATAAATATCTCACTCGCAATC
AAATTCAGCCGATAGCGGAACGGGAAGGCGACTGGAGTGCCATGTCCGGTTTTCAACAAACCATGCAAAT
GCTGAATGAGGGCATCGTTCCCACTGCGATGCTGGTTGCCAACGATCAGATGGCGCTGGGCGCAATGCGC
GCCATTACCGAGTCCGGGCTGCGCGTTGGTGCGGATATCTCGGTAGTGGGATACGACGATACCGAAGACA
GCTCATGTTATATCCCGCCGTTAACCACCATCAAACAGGATTTTCGCCTGCTGGGGCAAACCAGCGTGGA
CCGCTTGCTGCAACTCTCTCAGGGCCAGGCGGTGAAGGGCAATCAGCTGTTGCCCGTCTCACTGGTGAAA
AGAAAAACCACCCTGGCGCCCAATACGCAAACCGCCTCTCCCCGCGCGTTGGCCGATTCATTAATGCAGC
TGGCACGACAGGTTTCCCGACTGGAAAGCGGGCAGTGAGCGCAACGCAATTAATGTAAGTTAGCTCACTC
ATTAGGCACAATTCTCATGTTTGACAGCTTATCATCGACTGCACGGTGCACCAATGCTTCTGGCGTCAGG
CAGCCATCGGAAGCTGTGGTATGGCTGTGCAGGTCGTAAATCACTGCATAATTCGTGTCGCTCAAGGCGC
ACTCCCGTTCTGGATAATGTTTTTTGCGCCGACATCATAACGGTTCTGGCAAATATTCTGAAATGAGCTG
TTGACAATTAATCATCGGCTCGTATAATGTGTGGAATTGTGAGCGGATAACAATTTCACACAGGAAACAG
CCAGTCCGTTTAGGTGTTTTCACGAGCACTTCACCAACAAGGACCATAGATTATGAAAATCGAAGAACAC
CATCACCATCACCATTCCAGCGGTAAGCTTATGTCCCCTATACTAGGTTATTGGAAAATTAAGGGCCTTG
TGCAACCCACTCGACTTCTTTTGGAATATCTTGAAGAAAAATATGAAGAGCATTTGTATGAGCGCGATGA
AGGTGATAAATGGCGAAACAAAAAGTTTGAATTGGGTTTGGAGTTTCCCAATCTTCCTTATTATATTGAT
GGTGATGTTAAATTAACACAGTCTATGGCCATCATACGTTATATAGCTGACAAGCACAACATGTTGGGTG
GTTGTCCAAAAGAGCGTGCAGAGATTTCAATGCTTGAAGGAGCGGTTTTGGATATTAGATACGGTGTTTC
GAGAATTGCATATAGTAAAGACTTTGAAACTCTCAAAGTTGATTTTCTTAGCAAGCTACCTGAAATGCTG
AAAATGTTCGAAGATCGTTTATGTCATAAAACATATTTAAATGGTGATCATGTAACCCATCCTGACTTCA
TGTTGTATGACGCTCTTGATGTTGTTTTATACATGGACCCAATGTGCCTGGATGCGTTCCCAAAATTAGT
TTGTTTTAAAAAACGTATTGAAGCTATCCCACAAATTGATAAGTACTTGAAATCCAGCAAGTATATAGCA
TGGCCTTTGCAGGGCTGGCAAGCCACGTTTGGTGGTGGCGACCATCCTCCAAAATCGGATCTGGAAGTTC
TGTTCCAGGGGCCCCTGTCCAGCGGTCTGGTTCCGCGTGGTTCCGGTACCGCGGCCCAGCCGGCCATGGC
CCAGGGCGCGCTGGAACCATACGTTGCCATTAAAGCCTATACCGCCGTCGAAGGTGATGAAGTTTCTCTG
CTGGAAGGTGAAGCCGTTGAAGTCATTCATAAACTGCTGGATGGTTGGTGGGTTATCCGTAAAGATGATG
TCACCGGTTACTTTCCGTCCATGTACTTGCAGAAATCCGGTGCGGCCGCATA
[142 nt withheld, positions 2573-2714]
C
[98 nt withheld, positions 2716-2813]
AGTTTGTACTGGTGACGAAACTCAGTGTCTAGCTAGAGTGGC
[149 nt withheld, positions 2856-3004]
T
[41 nt withheld, positions 3006-3046]
T
[62 nt withheld, positions 3048-3109]
A
[35 nt withheld, positions 3111-3145]
CCTCCCTCAATCGGTTGAATGTCGCCCTTTTGTCTTTGGCGCTGGTAAACCATATGAA
[86 nt withheld, positions 3204-3289]
T
[54 nt withheld, positions 3291-3344]
CTAGCGCCGCCCTATACCTTGTCTGCCTCCCCGCGTTGCGTCGCGGTGCATGGAGCCGGGCCACCTCGAC
CTGAATGGAAGCCGGCGGCACCTCGCTAACGGATTCACCACTCCAAGAATTGGAGCCAATCAATTCTTGC
GGAGAACTGTGAATGCGCAAACCAACCCTTGGCAGAACATATCCATCGCGTCCGCCATCTCCAGCAGCCG
CACGCGGCGCATCTCGGGCAGCGTTGGGTCCTGGCCACGGGTGCGCATGATCGTGCTCCTGTCGTTGAGG
ACCCGGCTAGGCTGGCGGGGTTGCCTTACTGGTTAGCAGAATGAATCACCGATACGCGAGCGAACGTGAA
GCGACTGCTGCTGCAAAACGTCTGCGACCTGAGCAACAACATGAATGGTCTTCGGTTTCCGTGTTTCGTA
AAGTCTGGAAACGCGGAAGTCAGCGCCCTGCACCATTATGTTCCGGATCTGCATCGCAGGATGCTGCTGG
CTACCCTGTGGAACACCTACATCTGTATTAACGAAGCGCTGGCATTGACCCTGAGTGATTTTTCTCTGGT
CCCGCCGCATCCATACCGCCAGTTGTTTACCCTCACAACGTTCCAGTAACCGGGCATGTTCATCATCAGT
AACCCGTATCGTGAGCATCCTCTCTCGTTTCATCGGTATCATTACCCCCATGAACAGAAATCCCCCTTAC
ACGGAGGCATCAGTGACCAAACAGGAAAAAACCGCCCTTAACATGGCCCGCTTTATCAGAAGCCAGACAT
TAACGCTTCTGGAGAAACTCAACGAGCTGGACGCGGATGAACAGGCAGACATCTGTGAATCGCTTCACGA
CCACGCTGATGAGCTTTACCGCAGGATCCGCGAAATTGTAAGCGTTAATATTTTGTTAAAATTCGCGTTA
AATTTTTGTTAAATCAGCTCATTTTTTAACCAATAGGCCGAAATCGGCAAAATCCCTTATAAATCAAAAG
AATAGACCGAGATAGGGT
[37 nt withheld, positions 4343-4379]
AAAGAACGTGGACTCCAACGTCAAAGG
[49 nt withheld, positions 4407-4455]
T
[91 nt withheld, positions 4457-4547]
G
[124 nt withheld, positions 4549-4672]
CGCGGATCCTGCCTCGCGCGTTTCGGTGATGACGGTGAAAACCTCTGACACATGCAGCTCCCGGAGACGG
TCACAGCTTGTCTGTAAGCGGATGCCGGGAGCAGACAAGCCCGTCAGGGCGCGTCAGCGGGTGTTGGCGG
GTGTCGGGGCGCAGCCATGACCCAGTCACGTAGCGATAGCGGAGTGTATACTGGCTTAACTATGCGGCAT
CAGAGCAGATTGTACTGAGAGTGCACCATATGCGGTGTGAAATACCGCACAGATGCGTAAGGAGAAAATA
CCGCATCAGGCGCTCTTCCGCTTCCTCGCTCACTGACTCGCTGCGCTCGGTCGTTCGGCTGCGGCGAGCG
GTATCAGCTCACTCAAAGGCGGTAATACGGTTATCCACAGAATCAGGGGATAACGCAGGAAAGAACATGT
GAGCAAAAGGCCAGCAAAAGGCCAGGAACCGTAAAAAGGCCGCGTTGCTGGCGTTTTTCCATAGGCTCCG
CCCCCCTGACGAGCATCACAAAAATCGACGCTCAAGTCAGAGGTGGCGAAACCCGACAGGACTATAAAGA
TACCAGGGTTTCCCCCTGGAAGCTCCCTCGTGCGCTCTCCTGTTCCGACCCTGCCGCTTACCGGATACCT
GTCCGCCTTTCTCCCTTCGGGAAGCGTGGCGCTTTCTCATAGCTCACGCTGTAGGTATCTCAGTTCGGTG
TAGGTCGTTCGCTCCAAGCTGGGCTGTGTGCACGAACCCCCCGTTCAGCCCGACCGCTGCGCCTTATCCG
GTAACTATCGTCTTGAGTCCAACCCGGTAAGACACGACTTATCGCCACTGGCAGCAGCCACTGGTAACAG
GATTAGCAGAGCGAGGTATGTAGGCGGTGCTACAGAGTTCTTGAAGTGGTGGCCTAACTACGGCTACACT
AGAAGGACAGTATTTGGTATCTGCGCTCTGCTGAAGCCAGTTACCTTCGGAAAAAGAGTTGGTAGCTCTT
GATCCGGCAAACAAACCACCGCTGGTAGCGGTGGTTTTTTTGTTTGCAAGCAGCAGATTACGCGCAGAAA
AAAAGGATCTCAAGAAGATCCTTTGATCTTTTCTACGGGGTCTGACGCTCAGTGGAACGAAAACTCACGT
TAAGGGATTTTGGTCATGAGATTATCAAAAAGGATCTTCACCTAGATCCTTTTAAATTAAAAATGAAGTT
TTAAATCAATCTAAAGTATATATGAGTAAACTTGGTCTGACAGTTACCAATGCTTAATCAGTGAGGCACC
TATCTCAGCGATCTGTCTATTTCGTTCATCCATAGTTGCCTGACTCCCCGTCGTGTAGATAACTACGATA
CGGGAGGGCTTACCATCTGGCCCCAGTGCTGCAATGATACCGCGAGACCCACGCTCACCGGCTCCAGATT
TATCAGCAATAAACCAGCCAGCCGGAAGGGCCGAGCGCAGAAGTGGTCCTGCAACTTTATCCGCCTCCAT
CCAGTCTATTAATTGTTGCCGGGAAGCTAGAGTAAGTAGTTCGCCAGTTAATAGTTTGCGCAACGTTGTT
GCCATTGCTGCAGGCATCGTGGTGTCACGCTCGTCGTTTGGTATGGCTTCATTCAGCTCCGGTTCCCAAC
GATCAAGGCGAGTTACATGATCCCCCATATTGTGCAAAAAAGCGGTTAGCTCCTTCGGTCCTCCGATCGT
TGTCAGAAGTAAGTTGGCCGCAGTGTTATCACTCATGGTTATGGCAGCACTGCATAATTCTCTTACTGTC
ATGCCATCCGTAAGATGCTTTTCTGTGACTGGTGAGTACTCAACCAAGTCATTCTGAGAATAGTGTATGC
GGCGACCGAGTTGCTCTTGCCCGGCGTCAACACGGGATAATACCGCGCCACATAGCAGAACTTTAAAAGT
GCTCATCATTGGAAAACGTTCTTCGGGGCGAAAACTCTCAAGGATCTTACCGCTGTTGAGATCCAGTTCG
ATGTAACCCACTCGTGCACCCAACTGATCTTCAGCATCTTTTACTTTCACCAGCGTTTCTGGGTGAGCAA
AAACAGGAAGGCAAAATGCCGCAAAAAAGGGAATAAGGGCGACACGGAAATGTTGAATACTCATACTCTT
CCTTTTTCAATATTATTGAAGCATTTATCAGGGTTATTGTCTCATGAGCGGATACATATTTGAATGTATT
TAGAAAAATAAACAAATAGGGGTTCCGCGCACATTTCCCCGAAAAGTGCCACCTGACGTCTAAGAAACCA
