>Addgene plasmid #91492 | pHH0103_NCF1-2/2 | depositor partial sequence | sequence record 175980 | insert sequence
GGTACCGAATTCGGATCCGCGCGCTGGAACCATACGTTGCCATTAAAGCCTATACCGCCGTCGAAGGTGA
TGAAGTTTCTCTGCTGGAAGGTGAAGCCGTTGAAGTCATTCATAAACTGCTGGATGGTTGGTGGGTTATC
CGTAAAGATGATGTCACCGGTTACTTTCCGTCCATGTACTTGCAGAAATCCGGTGCGGCCGCTAGCTAAG
TCGACGAGCTC
